>Addgene plasmid #168851 | pEntry_SARS-CoV-1-nsp9 | addgene full sequence | sequence record 479278 | Addgene NGS Result
GTCATAGCTGTTTCCTGGCAGCTCTGGCCCGTGTCTCAAAATCTCTGATGTTACATTGCACAAGATAAAA
ATATATCATCATGCCTCCTCTAGACCAGCCAGGACAGAAATGCCTCGACTTCGCTGCTACCCAAGGTTGC
CGGGTGACGCACACCGTGGAAACGGATGAAGGCACGAACCCAGTGGACATAAGCCTGTTCGGTTCGTAAG
CTGTAATGCAAGTAGCGTATGCGCTCACGCAACTGGTCCAGAACCTTGACCGAACGCAGCGGTGGTAACG
GCGCAGTGGCGGTTTTCATGGCTTGTTATGACTGTTTTTTTGGGGTACAGTCTATGCCTCGGGCATCCAA
GCAGCAAGCGCGTTACGCCGTGGGTCGATGTTTGATGTTATGGAGCAGCAACGATGTTACGCAGCAGGGC
AGTCGCCCTAAAACAAAGTTAAACATTATGAGGGAAGCGGTGATCGCCGAAGTATCGACTCAACTATCAG
AGGTAGTTGGCGTCATCGAGCGCCATCTCGAACCGACGTTGCTGGCCGTACATTTGTACGGCTCCGCAGT
GGATGGCGGCCTGAAGCCACACAGTGATATTGATTTGCTGGTTACGGTGACCGTAAGGCTTGATGAAACA
ACGCGGCGAGCTTTGATCAACGACCTTTTGGAAACTTCGGCTTCCCCTGGAGAGAGCGAGATTCTCCGCG
CTGTAGAAGTCACCATTGTTGTGCACGACGACATCATTCCGTGGCGTTATCCAGCTAAGCGCGAACTGCA
ATTTGGAGAATGGCAGCGCAATGACATTCTTGCAGGTATCTTCGAGCCAGCCACGATCGACATTGATCTG
GCTATCTTGCTGACAAAAGCAAGAGAACATAGCGTTGCCTTGGTAGGTCCAGCGGCGGAGGAACTCTTTG
ATCCGGTTCCTGAACAGGATCTATTTGAGGCGCTAAATGAAACCTTAACGCTATGGAACTCGCCGCCCGA
CTGGGCTGGCGATGAGCGAAATGTAGTGCTTACGTTGTCCCGCATTTGGTACAGCGCAGTAACCGGCAAA
ATCGCGCCGAAGGATGTCGCTGCCGACTGGGCAATGGAGCGCCTGCCGGCCCAGTATCAGCCCGTCATAC
TTGAAGCTAGACAGGCTTATCTTGGACAAGAAGAAGATCGCTTGGCCTCGCGCGCAGATCAGTTGGAAGA
ATTTGTCCACTACGTGAAAGGCGAGATCACCAAGGTAGTCGGCAAATAACCCTCGAGCCACCCATGACCA
AAATCCCTTAACGTGAGTTACGCGTCGTTCCACTGAGCGTCAGACCCCGTAGAAAAGATCAAAGGATCTT
CTTGAGATCCTTTTTTTCTGCGCGTAATCTGCTGCTTGCAAACAAAAAAACCACCGCTACCAGCGGTGGT
TTGTTTGCCGGATCAAGAGCTACCAACTCTTTTTCCGAAGGTAACTGGCTTCAGCAGAGCGCAGATACCA
AATACTGTTCTTCTAGTGTAGCCGTAGTTAGGCCACCACTTCAAGAACTCTGTAGCACCGCCTACATACC
TCGCTCTGCTAATCCTGTTACCAGTGGCTGCTGCCAGTGGCGATAAGTCGTGTCTTACCGGGTTGGACTC
AAGACGATAGTTACCGGATAAGGCGCAGCGGTCGGGCTGAACGGGGGGTTCGTGCACACAGCCCAGCTTG
GAGCGAACGACCTACACCGAACTGAGATACCTACAGCGTGAGCTATGAGAAAGCGCCACGCTTCCCGAAG
GGAGAAAGGCGGACAGGTATCCGGTAAGCGGCAGGGTCGGAACAGGAGAGCGCACGAGGGAGCTTCCAGG
GGGAAACGCCTGGTATCTTTATAGTCCTGTCGGGTTTCGCCACCTCTGACTTGAGCGTCGATTTTTGTGA
TGCTCGTCAGGGGGGCGGAGCCTATGGAAAAACGCCAGCAACGCGGCCTTTTTACGGTTCCTGGCCTTTT
GCTGGCCTTTTGCTCACATGTTCTTTCCTGCGTTATCCCCTGATTCTGTGGATAACCGTATTACCGCCTT
TGAGTGAGCTGATACCGCTCGCCGCAGCCGAACGACCGAGCGCAGCGAGTCAGTGAGCGAGGAAGCGGAA
GAGCGCCCAATACGCAAACCGCCTCTCCCCGCGCGTTGGCCGATTCATTAATGCAGCTGGCACGACAGGT
TTCCCGACTGGAAAGCGGGCAGTGAGCGCAACGCAATTAATACGCGTACCGCTAGCCAGGAAGAGTTTGT
AGAAACGCAAAAAGGCCATCCGTCAGGATGGCCTTCTGCTTAGTTTGATGCCTGGCAGTTTATGGCGGGC
GTCCTGCCCGCCACCCTCCGGGCCGTTGCTTCACAACGTTCAAATCCGCTCCCGGCGGATTTGTCCTACT
CAGGAGAGCGTTCACCGACAAACAACAGATAAAACGAAAGGCCCAGTCTTCCGACTGAGCCTTTCGTTTT
ATTTGATGCCTGGCAGTTCCCTACTCTCGCGTTAACGCTAGCATGGATGTTTTCCCAGTCACGACGTTGT
AAAACGACGGCCAGTCTTAAGCTCGGGCCCCAAATAATGATTTTATTTTGACTGATAGTGACCTGTTCGT
TGCAACAAATTGATGAGCAATGCTTTTTTATAATGCCAACTTTGTACAAAAAAGCAGAAGGGCCGTCAAG
GCCAGGATCCATGGGATCCAATAATGAACTGAGTCCAGTAGCACTACGACAGATGTCCTGTGCGGCTGGT
ACCACACAAACAGCTTGTACTGATGACAATGCACTTGCCTACTATAACAATTCGAAGGGAGGTAGGTTTG
TGCTGGCATTACTATCAGACCACCAAGATCTCAAATGGGCTAGATTCCCTAAGAGTGATGGTACAGGTAC
AATTTACACAGAACTGGAACCACCTTGTAGGTTTGTTACAGACACACCAAAAGGGCCTAAAGTGAAATAC
TTGTACTTCATCAAAGGCTTAAACAACCTAAATAGAGGTATGGTGCTGGGCAGTTTAGCTGCTACAGTAC
GTCTTCAGCTTAATTAAGACGCGATCGCGGCCTCATGGGCCCAGCTTTCTTGTACAAAGTTGGCATTATA
AAAAATAATTGCTCATCAATTTGTTGCAACGAACAGGTCACTATCAGTCAAAATAAAATCATTATTTGCC
ATCCAGCTGATATCCCCTATAGTGAGTCGTATTACATG
Features (pLannotate 1.2.2; 11 found; start..end, strand, type, name):
    186..209     +  promoter       Pc promoter (fragment): intI1 (promoter lies within the coding sequence); class 1 integron promoter
    385..441     +  CDS            GmR (fragment): gentamycin acetyltransferase; aacC1; confers resistance to gentamycin
    448..1239    +  CDS            SmR: aminoglycoside adenylyltransferase (Murphy, 1985); aadA; confers resistance to spectinomycin and streptomycin
   1332..1920    +  rep_origin     ori: high-copy-number ColE1/pMB1/pBR322/pUC origin of replication
   2103..2195    +  CDS            lacI (fragment): lac repressor; lacI; The lac repressor binds to the lac operator to inhibit transcription in E. coli. This inhibition can be relieved by adding lactose or isopropyl-β-D-thiogalactopyranoside (IPTG).
   2250..2277    -  terminator     rrnB T2 terminator: transcription terminator T2 from the E. coli rrnB gene
   2409..2452    +  terminator     rrnB T1 terminator: Escherichia coli rrnB; transcription terminator T1 from the E. coli rrnB gene
   2499..2535    -  CDS            lacZα (fragment): LacZα fragment of β-galactosidase; lacZ fragment
   2551..2647    +  protein_bind   attL1: mutant version of attL; recombination site for the Gateway® LR reaction LR Clonase™
   3050..3148    -  protein_bind   attL2: mutant version of attL; recombination site for the Gateway® LR reaction LR Clonase™
   3166..3184    -  promoter       T7 promoter: promoter for bacteriophage T7 RNA polymerase
