>Addgene plasmid #168851 | pEntry_SARS-CoV-1-nsp9 | analyzer sequence | sequence record 327265
CTACCAGCGGTGGTTTGTTTGCCGGATCAAGAGCTACCAACTCTTTTTCCGAAGGTAACTGGCTTCAGCA
GAGCGCAGATACCAAATACTGTCCTTCTAGTGTAGCCGTAGTTAGGCCACCACTTCAAGAACTCTGTAGC
ACCGCCTACATACCTCGCTCTGCTAATCCTGTTACCAGTGGCTGCTGCCAGTGGCGATAAGTCGTGTCTT
ACCGGGTTGGACTCAAGACGATAGTTACCGGATAAGGCGCAGCGGTCGGGCTGAACGGGGGGTTCGTGCA
CACAGCCCAGCTTGGAGCGAACGACCTACACCGAACTGAGATACCTACAGCGTGAGCATTGAGAAAGCGC
CACGCTTCCCGAAGGGAGAAAGGCGGACAGGTATCCGGTAAGCGGCAGGGTCGGAACAGGAGAGCGCACG
AGGGAGCTTCCAGGGGGAAACGCCTGGTATCTTTATAGTCCTGTCGGGTTTCGCCACCTCTGACTTGAGC
GTCGATTTTTGTGATGCTCGTCAGGGGGGCGGAGCCTATGGAAAAACGCCAGCAACGCGGCCTTTTTACG
GTTCCTGGCCTTTTGCTGGCCTTTTGCTCACATGTTCTTTCCTGCGTTATCCCCTGATTCTGTGGATAAC
CGTATTACCGCCTTTGAGTGAGCTGATACCGCTCGCCGCAGCCGAACGACCGAGCGCAGCGAGTCAGTGA
GCGAGGAAGCGGAAGAGCGCCCAATACGCAAACCGCCTCTCCCCGCGCGTTGGCCGATTCATTAATGCAG
CTGGCACGACAGGTTTCCCGACTGGAAAGCGGGCAGTGAGCGCAACGCAATTAATACGCGTACCGCTAGC
CAGGAAGAGTTTGTAGAAACGCAAAAAGGCCATCCGTCAGGATGGCCTTCTGCTTAGTTTGATGCCTGGC
AGTTTATGGCGGGCGTCCTGCCCGCCACCCTCCGGGCCGTTGCTTCACAACGTTCAAATCCGCTCCCGGC
GGATTTGTCCTACTCAGGAGAGCGTTCACCGACAAACAACAGATAAAACGAAAGGCCCAGTCTTCCGACT
GAGCCTTTCGTTTTATTTGATGCCTGGCAGTTCCCTACTCTCGCGTTAACGCTAGCATGGATGTTTTCCC
AGTCACGACGTTGTAAAACGACGGCCAGTCTTAAGCTCGGGCCCCAAATAATGATTTTATTTTGACTGAT
AGTGACCTGTTCGTTGCAACAAATTGATGAGCAATGCTTTTTTATAATGCCAACTTTGTACAAAAAAGCA
GAAGGGCCGTCAAGGCCAGGATCCATGGGATCCAATAATGAACTGAGTCCAGTAGCACTACGACAGATGT
CCTGTGCGGCTGGTACCACACAAACAGCTTGTACTGATGACAATGCACTTGCCTACTATAACAATTCGAA
GGGAGGTAGGTTTGTGCTGGCATTACTATCAGACCACCAAGATCTCAAATGGGCTAGATTCCCTAAGAGT
GATGGTACAGGTACAATTTACACAGAACTGGAACCACCTTGTAGGTTTGTTACAGACACACCAAAAGGGC
CTAAAGTGAAATACTTGTACTTCATCAAAGGCTTAAACAACCTAAATAGAGGTATGGTGCTGGGCAGTTT
AGCTGCTACAGTACGTCTTCAGCTTAATTAAGACGCGATCGCGGCCTCATGGGCCCAGCTTTCTTGTACA
AAGTTGGCATTATAAAAAATAATTGCTCATCAATTTGTTGCAACGAACAGGTCACTATCAGTCAAAATAA
AATCATTATTTGCCATCCAGCTGATATCCCCTATAGTGAGTCGTATTACATGGTCATAGCTGTTTCCTGG
CAGCTCTGGCCCGTGTCTCAAAATCTCTGATGTTACATTGCACAAGATAAAAATATATCATCATGCCTCC
TCTAGACCAGCCAGGACAGAAATGCCTCGACTTCGCTGCTGCCCAAGGTTGCCGGGTGACGCACACCGTG
GAAACGGATGAAGGCACGAACCCAGTGGACATAAGCCTGTTCGGTTCGTAAGCTGTAATGCAAGTAGCGT
ATGCGCTCACGCAACTGGTCCAGAACCTTGACCGAACGCAGCGGTGGTAACGGCGCAGTGGCGGTTTTCA
TGGCTTGTTATGACTGTTTTTTTGGGGTACAGTCTATGCCTCGGGCATCCAAGCAGCAAGCGCGTTACGC
CGTGGGTCGATGTTTGATGTTATGGAGCAGCAACGATGTTACGCAGCAGGGCAGTCGCCCTAAAACAAAG
TTAAACATCATGAGGGAAGCGGTGATCGCCGAAGTATCGACTCAACTATCAGAGGTAGTTGGCGTCATCG
AGCGCCATCTCGAACCGACGTTGCTGGCCGTACATTTGTACGGCTCCGCAGTGGATGGCGGCCTGAAGCC
ACACAGTGATATTGATTTGCTGGTTACGGTGACCGTAAGGCTTGATGAAACAACGCGGCGAGCTTTGATC
AACGACCTTTTGGAAACTTCGGCTTCCCCTGGAGAGAGCGAGATTCTCCGCGCTGTAGAAGTCACCATTG
TTGTGCACGACGACATCATTCCGTGGCGTTATCCAGCTAAGCGCGAACTGCAATTTGGAGAATGGCAGCG
CAATGACATTCTTGCAGGTATCTTCGAGCCAGCCACGATCGACATTGATCTGGCTATCTTGCTGACAAAA
GCAAGAGAACATAGCGTTGCCTTGGTAGGTCCAGCGGCGGAGGAACTCTTTGATCCGGTTCCTGAACAGG
ATCTATTTGAGGCGCTAAATGAAACCTTAACGCTATGGAACTCGCCGCCCGACTGGGCTGGCGATGAGCG
AAATGTAGTGCTTACGTTGTCCCGCATTTGGTACAGCGCAGTAACCGGCAAAATCGCGCCGAAGGATGTC
GCTGCCGACTGGGCAATGGAGCGCCTGCCGGCCCAGTATCAGCCCGTCATACTTGAAGCTAGACAGGCTT
ATCTTGGACAAGAAGAAGATCGCTTGGCCTCGCGCGCAGATCAGTTGGAAGAATTTGTCCACTACGTGAA
AGGCGAGATCACCAAGGTAGTCGGCAAATAACCCTCGAGCCACCCATGACCAAAATCCCTTAACGTGAGT
TACGCGTCGTTCCACTGAGCGTCAGACCCCGTAGAAAAGATCAAAGGATCTTCTTGAGATCCTTTTTTTC
TGCGCGTAATCTGCTGCTTGCAAACAAAAAAACCACCG
Features (pLannotate 1.2.2; 11 found; start..end, strand, type, name):
    717..809     +  CDS            lacI (fragment): lac repressor; lacI; The lac repressor binds to the lac operator to inhibit transcription in E. coli. This inhibition can be relieved by adding lactose or isopropyl-β-D-thiogalactopyranoside (IPTG).
    864..891     -  terminator     rrnB T2 terminator: transcription terminator T2 from the E. coli rrnB gene
   1023..1066    +  terminator     rrnB T1 terminator: Escherichia coli rrnB; transcription terminator T1 from the E. coli rrnB gene
   1113..1149    -  CDS            lacZα (fragment): LacZα fragment of β-galactosidase; lacZ fragment
   1165..1261    +  protein_bind   attL1: mutant version of attL; recombination site for the Gateway® LR reaction LR Clonase™
   1664..1762    -  protein_bind   attL2: mutant version of attL; recombination site for the Gateway® LR reaction LR Clonase™
   1780..1798    -  promoter       T7 promoter: promoter for bacteriophage T7 RNA polymerase
   1988..2011    +  promoter       Pc promoter (fragment): intI1 (promoter lies within the coding sequence); class 1 integron promoter
   2187..2243    +  CDS            GmR (fragment): gentamycin acetyltransferase; aacC1; confers resistance to gentamycin
   2250..3041    +  CDS            SmR: aminoglycoside adenylyltransferase (Murphy, 1985); aadA; confers resistance to spectinomycin and streptomycin
   3134..534     +  rep_origin     ori (across the origin): high-copy-number ColE1/pMB1/pBR322/pUC origin of replication
