[The description below was written by a language model from this plasmid's Addgene catalogue record and pLannotate feature annotations shown in this document.]
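Description:
pEntry_SARS-CoV-1-nsp9 is a Gateway-compatible Entry clone built on the pENTR223.1*SfiI backbone, carrying the coding sequence for non-structural protein 9 (nsp9) of SARS-CoV-1, one of the mature products of the ORF1ab polyprotein. The plasmid is about 3.2 kb in total. It is propagated in E. coli from a high-copy ColE1/pUC-type origin and selected with spectinomycin through the aadA aminoglycoside adenylyltransferase gene. Short remnants of a class 1 integron Pc promoter and a gentamicin acetyltransferase gene lie just upstream of this marker.

The 339 bp insert was made by gene synthesis and cloned between SfiI sites, so that it sits between the attL1 and attL2 recombination sites. The feature tables do not annotate the nsp9 sequence itself, but the roughly 400 bp unannotated interval between the two att sites matches the insert plus its linkers. According to the depositor, the 5′ linker supplies an ATG start codon flanked by BamHI sites, and the 3′ linker supplies a TAA stop codon between PacI and AsiSI sites. This arrangement suggests that the start and stop codons could be removed by restriction digestion to suit different fusion formats, though the record does not say so explicitly. rrnB T1 and T2 terminators upstream of attL1 insulate the cassette from read-through transcription. A T7 promoter lies beyond attL2 pointing back toward the insert, and small lacI and lacZα fragments are backbone remnants. The two feature tables describe the same circular sequence with different start coordinates.

The Entry vector has no expression promoter for the insert. It serves as a donor from which nsp9 is moved by LR recombination into destination vectors of choice, as part of a collection of human coronavirus protein-coding clones.
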