Addgene plasmid #168851: pEntry_SARS-CoV-1-nsp9
Purpose: Gateway-compatible Entry vector
Depositing lab: Pascal Falter-Braun. Depositing organization: Helmholtz Munich. Publication: A resource of human coronavirus protein-coding sequences in a flexible, multipurpose Gateway Entry clone collection. Weller B, Lin CW, Pogoutse O, Sauer M, Marin-de la Rosa N, Strobel A, Young V, Knapp JJ, Rayhan A, Falter C, Kim DK, Roth FP, Falter-Braun P. G3 (Bethesda). 2023 Jul 5;13(7):jkad105. doi: 10.1093/g3journal/jkad105. PubMed 37267226.
Backbone
  Vector backbone: pENTR223.1*SfiI
  Backbone size w/o insert (bp): 2800
  Vector type: Gateway-compatible Entry vector
Growth in bacteria
  Bacterial resistance: Spectinomycin, 50 μg/mL
  Growth temperature: 37°C
  Growth strain: DH5alpha
  Copy number: High Copy
Gene/Insert
  Gene/Insert name: SARS-CoV-1-nsp9 (alt name: nsp9)
  Species: Other
  Insert size (bp): 339
  Entrez Gene: ORF1ab (a.k.a. sarsp1)
  Cloning method: Restriction Enzyme; 5′ cloning site SfiI (unknown if destroyed); 3′ cloning site SfiI (unknown if destroyed)
  Sequencing primers: 5′ M13 uni (-21); 3′ M13 rev (-29)
Resource information
  A portion of this plasmid was derived from a plasmid made by: Synthesized by Twist Bioscience
Terms and licenses: Academic/Nonprofit Terms; Industry Terms: Not Available to Industry
Depositor comments: 5'-linker: SfiI-BamHI-ATG-BamHI (GGCCGTCAaggccaggatccatgggatcc), 3'-linker: PacI-TAA-AsiSI-SfiI (cttaatTAAgacgcgatcgcggcctcatGGGCC).
How to cite: pEntry_SARS-CoV-1-nsp9 was a gift from Pascal Falter-Braun (Addgene plasmid # 168851 ; http://n2t.net/addgene:168851 ; RRID:Addgene_168851)
