>Addgene plasmid #168851 | pEntry_SARS-CoV-1-nsp9 | depositor partial sequence | sequence record 327266 | gene-specific Insert sequence
AATAATGAACTGAGTCCAGTAGCACTACGACAGATGTCCTGTGCGGCTGGTACCACACAAACAGCTTGTA
CTGATGACAATGCACTTGCCTACTATAACAATTCGAAGGGAGGTAGGTTTGTGCTGGCATTACTATCAGA
CCACCAAGATCTCAAATGGGCTAGATTCCCTAAGAGTGATGGTACAGGTACAATTTACACAGAACTGGAA
CCACCTTGTAGGTTTGTTACAGACACACCAAAAGGGCCTAAAGTGAAATACTTGTACTTCATCAAAGGCT
TAAACAACCTAAATAGAGGTATGGTGCTGGGCAGTTTAGCTGCTACAGTACGTCTTCAG
